>Addgene plasmid #230175 | AiP11288 - scAAV-AiE0031m-minBG-SYFP2-WPRE3-BGHpA (Alias: CN1288) | addgene full sequence | sequence record 473483 | Addgene NGS Result
AAAGCTTCCCGGGGGGATCTGGGCCACTCCCTCTCTGCGCGCTCGCTCGCTCACTGAGGCCGCCCGGGCA
AAGCCCGGGCGGCCTCAGTGAGCGAGCGAGCGCGCAGAGAGGGAGTGGCCAACTCCATCACTAGGGGTTC
CTGGAGGGGTGGAGTCGTGACCTAGGACGCGTTAGGGCTGACAGTGGAAATGAGCCTAGCTGTCAGGTGG
CAGGAGTGTGGCTTCCCTCCTTCATAGCAAACAATAATACGTGGCTCAAGGTGTGTCTCTATGGATTTGT
GAAGTATAGAAAAGTGGCTGCCAGAGTAGTCCCATCAGTGGTAGCCAAGGATGCACCTTTGGAAATTGTG
GAGCTAGGGCAGCACATGTGAAGAACTCCCAAGAAGATACGATTTATTCTGTGCTGTTTGTTTAAGCACA
TGAATTTCCTAATGGAGCCATCAGACCTTGCTTATTGGCTAATAGTTTAATTAGGCCCATCTGGAGGATG
CTGTGGTGAAAACTGCCCCAGCTCTGATAGTGGCAGGGATGTAATTTGTCATTCTGTGGCCAATGACTGG
CACACTCCCAGCCCTAATGCCATGCAGGAGTAGTGCTGACTGTCTCATGGGGAGACAGATAGCACCTGAG
ACATTTTGTGGTTCACCTTGGTGCAGAAGGAATTACAGGTGATACTCAAAGTCCTTGAGCTAACCTCAAC
AAGGTAAGACAGACTTTCTAAAAGTCACACGGAGACTGCTGTCAGCCATCCCAGGAGAAAGACTTTTCCA
GAGCTCGGGCTGGGCATAAAAGTCAGGGCAGAGCCATCTATTGCTTACATTTGCTTCTGGGATCCAGATC
TTTCGAAGCTAGCGCTACCGGTCGCCACCATGGTGAGCAAGGGCGAGGAGCTGTTCACCGGGGTGGTGCC
CATCCTGGTCGAGCTGGACGGCGACGTAAACGGCCACAAGTTCAGCGTGTCCGGCGAGGGCGAGGGCGAT
GCCACCTACGGCAAGCTGACCCTGAAGCTGATCTGCACCACCGGCAAGCTGCCCGTGCCCTGGCCCACCC
TCGTGACCACCCTGGGCTACGGCGTGCAGTGCTTCGCCCGCTACCCCGACCACATGAAGCAGCACGACTT
CTTCAAGTCCGCCATGCCCGAAGGCTACGTCCAGGAGCGCACCATCTTCTTCAAGGACGACGGCAACTAC
AAGACCCGCGCCGAGGTGAAGTTCGAGGGCGACACCCTGGTGAACCGCATCGAGCTGAAGGGCATCGACT
TCAAGGAGGACGGCAACATCCTGGGGCACAAGCTGGAGTACAACTACAACAGCCACAACGTCTATATCAC
CGCCGACAAGCAGAAGAACGGCATCAAGGCCAACTTCAAGATCCGCCACAACATCGAGGACGGCGGCGTG
CAGCTCGCCGACCACTACCAGCAGAACACCCCCATCGGCGACGGCCCCGTGCTGCTGCCCGACAACCACT
ACCTGAGCTACCAGTCCAAGCTGAGCAAAGACCCCAACGAGAAGCGCGATCACATGGTCCTGCTGGAGTT
CGTGACCGCCGCCGGGATCACTCTCGGCATGGACGAGCTGTACAAGTAAGTCGACGGCGCGCCGCGGCCG
CGAATTCGATATCATAATCAACCTCTGGATTACAAAATTTGTGAAAGATTGACTGGTATTCTTAACTATG
TTGCTCCTTTTACGCTATGTGGATACGCTGCTTTAATGCCTTTGTATCATGCTATTGCTTCCCGTATGGC
TTTCATTTTCTCCTCCTTGTATAAATCCTGGTTAGTTCTTGCCACGGCGGAACTCATCGCCGCCTGCCTT
GCCCGCTGCTGGACAGGGGCTCGGCTGTTGGGCACTGACAATTCCGTGGCTCGAGCGACTGTGCCTTCTA
GTTGCCAGCCATCTGTTGTTTGCCCCTCCCCCGTGCCTTCCTTGACCCTGGAAGGTGCCACTCCCACTGT
CCTTTCCTAATAAAATGAGGAAATTGCATCGCATTGTCTGAGTAGGTGTCATTCTATTCTGGGGGGTGGG
GTGGGGCAGGACAGCAAGGGGGAGGATTGGGAAGACAATAGCAGGCATGACTAGTCCACTCCCTCTCTGC
GCGCTCGCTCGCTCACTGAGGCCGGGCGACCAAAGGTCGCCCGACGCCCGGGCTTTGCCCGGGCGGCCTC
AGTGAGCGAGCGAGCGCGCAGAGAGGGACAGATCCGGGCCCGCATGCGTCGACAATTCACTGGCCGTCGT
TTTACAACGTCGTGACTGGGAAAACCCTGGCGTTACCCAACTTAATCGCCTTGCAGCACATCCCCCTTTC
GCCAGCTGGCGTAATAGCGAAGAGGCCCGCACCGATCGCCCTTCCCAACAGTTGCGCAGCCTGAATGGCG
AATGGCGCCTGATGCGGTATTTTCTCCTTACGCATCTGTGCGGTATTTCACACCGCATATGGTGCACTCT
CAGTACAATCTGCTCTGATGCCGCATAGTTAAGCCAGCCCCGACACCCGCCAACACCCGCTGACGCGCCC
TGACGGGCTTGTCTGCTCCCGGCATCCGCTTACAGACAAGCTGTGACCGTCTCCGGGAGCTGCATGTGTC
AGAGGTTTTCACCGTCATCACCGAAACGCGCGAGACGAAAGGGCCTCGTGATACGCCTATTTTTATAGGT
TAATGTCATGATAATAATGGTTTCTTAGACGTCAGGTGGCACTTTTCGGGGAAATGTGCGCGGAACCCCT
ATTTGTTTATTTTTCTAAATACATTCAAATATGTATCCGCTCATGAGACAATAACCCTGATAAATGCTTC
AATAATATTGAAAAAGGAAGAGTATGAGTATTCAACATTTCCGTGTCGCCCTTATTCCCTTTTTTGCGGC
ATTTTGCCTTCCTGTTTTTGCTCACCCAGAAACGCTGGTGAAAGTAAAAGATGCTGAAGATCAGTTGGGT
GCACGAGTGGGTTACATCGAACTGGATCTCAACAGCGGTAAGATCCTTGAGAGTTTTCGCCCCGAAGAAC
GTTTTCCAATGATGAGCACTTTTAAAGTTCTGCTATGTGGCGCGGTATTATCCCGTATTGACGCCGGGCA
AGAGCAACTCGGTCGCCGCATACACTATTCTCAGAATGACTTGGTTGAGTACTCACCAGTCACAGAAAAG
CATCTTACGGATGGCATGACAGTAAGAGAATTATGCAGTGCTGCCATAACCATGAGTGATAACACTGCGG
CCAACTTACTTCTGACAACGATCGGAGGACCGAAGGAGCTAACCGCTTTTTTGCACAACATGGGGGATCA
TGTAACTCGCCTTGATCGTTGGGAACCGGAGCTGAATGAAGCCATACCAAACGACGAGCGTGACACCACG
ATGCCTGTAGCAATGGCAACAACGTTGCGCAAACTATTAACTGGCGAACTACTTACTCTAGCTTCCCGGC
AACAATTAATAGACTGGATGGAGGCGGATAAAGTTGCAGGACCACTTCTGCGCTCGGCCCTTCCGGCTGG
CTGGTTTATTGCTGATAAATCTGGAGCCGGTGAGCGTGGGTCTCGCGGTATCATTGCAGCACTGGGGCCA
GATGGTAAGCCCTCCCGTATCGTAGTTATCTACACGACGGGGAGTCAGGCAACTATGGATGAACGAAATA
GACAGATCGCTGAGATAGGTGCCTCACTGATTAAGCATTGGTAACTGTCAGACCAAGTTTACTCATATAT
ACTTTAGATTGATTTAAAACTTCATTTTTAATTTAAAAGGATCTAGGTGAAGATCCTTTTTGATAATCTC
ATGACCAAAATCCCTTAACGTGAGTTTTCGTTCCACTGAGCGTCAGACCCCGTAGAAAAGATCAAAGGAT
CTTCTTGAGATCCTTTTTTTCTGCGCGTAATCTGCTGCTTGCAAACAAAAAAACCACCGCTACCAGCGGT
GGTTTGTTTGCCGGATCAAGAGCTACCAACTCTTTTTCCGAAGGTAACTGGCTTCAGCAGAGCGCAGATA
CCAAATACTGTTCTTCTAGTGTAGCCGTAGTTAGGCCACCACTTCAAGAACTCTGTAGCACCGCCTACAT
ACCTCGCTCTGCTAATCCTGTTACCAGTGGCTGCTGCCAGTGGCGATAAGTCGTGTCTTACCGGGTTGGA
CTCAAGACGATAGTTACCGGATAAGGCGCAGCGGTCGGGCTGAACGGGGGGTTCGTGCACACAGCCCAGC
TTGGAGCGAACGACCTACACCGAACTGAGATACCTACAGCGTGAGCTATGAGAAAGCGCCACGCTTCCCG
AAGGGAGAAAGGCGGACAGGTATCCGGTAAGCGGCAGGGTCGGAACAGGAGAGCGCACGAGGGAGCTTCC
AGGGGGAAACGCCTGGTATCTTTATAGTCCTGTCGGGTTTCGCCACCTCTGACTTGAGCGTCGATTTTTG
TGATGCTCGTCAGGGGGGCGGAGCCTATGGAAAAACGCCAGCAACGCGGCCTTTTTACGGTTCCTGGCCT
TTTGCTGGCCTTTTGCTCACATGTTCTTTCCTGCGTTATCCCCTGATTCTGTGGATAACCGTATTACCGC
CTTTGAGTGAGCTGATACCGCTCGCCGCAGCCGAACGACCGAGCGCAGCGAGTCAGTGAGCGAGGAAGCG
GAAGAGCGCCCAATACGCAAACCGCCTCTCCCCGCGCGTTGGCCGATTCATTAATGCAGCTGGCACGACA
GGTTTCCCGACTGGAAAGCGGGCAGTGAGCGCAACGCAATTAATGTGAGTTAGCTCACTCATTAGGCACC
CCAGGCTTTACACTTTATGCTTCCGGCTCGTATGTTGTGTGGAATTGTGAGCGGATAACAATTTCACACA
GGAAACAGCTATGACCATGATTACGCCAAGCTCTCGAGATCTAG
Features (pLannotate 1.2.2; 17 found; start..end, strand, type, name):
     22..62      +  repeat_region  AAV2 ITR (fragment): inverted terminal repeat of adeno-associated virus serotype 2 inverted
     80..142     -  repeat_region  AAV2 ITR (fragment): inverted terminal repeat of adeno-associated virus serotype 2 inverted
    870..1586    +  CDS            SYFP2: SYFP2 is a basic (constitutively fluorescent) yellow fluorescent protein published in 2006, derived from Aequorea victoria. It is reported to be a very rapidly-maturing monomer with moderate acid sensitivity.
   1626..1783    +  misc_feature   WPRE (fragment): woodchuck hepatitis virus posttranscriptional regulatory element
   1789..1869    +  misc_feature   WPRE (fragment): woodchuck hepatitis virus posttranscriptional regulatory element
   1879..1990    +  polyA_signal   bGH poly(A) signal: bovine growth hormone polyadenylation signal
   2086..2191    +  repeat_region  AAV2 ITR (fragment): inverted terminal repeat of adeno-associated virus serotype 2 inverted
   2225..2382    +  CDS            lacZα (fragment): LacZα fragment of β-galactosidase; lacZ fragment
   2388..2487    -  misc_feature   bom (fragment): basis of mobility region from pBR322
   2589..2624    -  CDS            rop (fragment): Rop protein, which maintains plasmids at low copy number; rop
   2719..2823    +  promoter       AmpR promoter: bla
   2824..3684    +  CDS            AmpR: β-lactamase; bla; confers resistance to ampicillin, carbenicillin, and related antibiotics
   3855..4443    +  rep_origin     ori: high-copy-number ColE1/pMB1/pBR322/pUC origin of replication
   4626..4718    +  CDS            lacI (fragment): lac repressor; lacI; The lac repressor binds to the lac operator to inhibit transcription in E. coli. This inhibition can be relieved by adding lactose or isopropyl-β-D-thiogalactopyranoside (IPTG).
   4731..4752    +  protein_bind   CAP binding site: CAP binding activates transcription in the presence of cAMP. E. coli catabolite activator protein
   4767..4797    +  promoter       lac promoter: promoter for the E. coli lac operon
   4805..4821    +  protein_bind   lac operator: The lac repressor binds to the lac operator to inhibit transcription in E. coli. This inhibition can be relieved by adding lactose or isopropyl-β-D-thiogalactopyranoside (IPTG). lac repressor encoded by lacI
