[The description below was written by a language model from this plasmid's Addgene catalogue record and pLannotate feature annotations shown in this document.]
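Description:
AiP11288 - scAAV-AiE0031m-minBG-SYFP2-WPRE3-BGHpA (alias CN1288) is a self-complementary AAV transfer plasmid of about 4.9 kb, built to test or exploit a candidate enhancer for cell-type-selective transgene expression in the brain. It is propagated in E. coli on a high-copy ColE1/pUC-type origin with ampicillin selection through the β-lactamase gene and its own promoter. The backbone also carries remnants of lacZα, lacI, bom and rop and a lac promoter/operator region, which are cloning-vector leftovers rather than functional parts of the payload. A recombination-deficient strain is listed for growth, in keeping with the repeat-rich ITRs.

The packaged cassette lies between AAV2 inverted terminal repeats. The feature table detects these only as fragments, and the depositor notes a 22 bp deletion and three nucleotide changes in the left ITR that are not known to affect function. In self-complementary designs one ITR is normally altered so that the genome packages as a double-stranded hairpin, allowing faster expression at the cost of reduced cargo capacity, though the record does not detail that modification. Upstream of the reporter, an unannotated region of roughly 700 bp presumably holds the AiE0031m enhancer and the minimal β-globin promoter (minBG) named in the catalogue. The minimal promoter has little activity alone, so expression depends on the enhancer. It drives SYFP2, a rapidly maturing monomeric yellow fluorescent protein, followed by the shortened WPRE3 element to boost transcript stability and expression and a bovine growth hormone polyadenylation signal.

The construct is used to make recombinant AAV that labels specific brain cell populations with yellow fluorescence. The record does not state which populations AiE0031m targets.
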