Addgene plasmid #230175: AiP11288 - scAAV-AiE0031m-minBG-SYFP2-WPRE3-BGHpA (Alias: CN1288)
Purpose: AiE0031m is an enhancer sequence, designed to drive AAV-mediated transgene expression in specific populations of brain cells
Depositing lab: Allen Institute for Brain Science & Boaz Levi. Depositing organization: Allen Institute. Publication: A suite of enhancer AAVs and transgenic mouse lines for genetic access to cortical cell types. Ben-Simon Y, Hooper M, Narayan S, Daigle TL, Dwivedi D, Way SW, Oster A, Stafford DA, Mich JK, Taormina MJ, Martinez RA, Opitz-Araya X, Roth JR, Alexander JR, Allen S, Amster A, Arbuckle J, Ayala A, Baker PM, Bakken TE, Barcelli T, Barta S, Bendrick J, Bertagnolli D, Bielstein C, Bishwakarma P, Bowlus J, Boyer G, Brouner K, Casian B, Casper T, Chakka AB, Chakrabarty R, Chance RK, Chavan S, Clark M, Colbert K, Collman F, Daniel S, Departee M, DiValentin P, Donadio N, Dotson N, Egdorf T, Fliss T, Gabitto M, Garcia J, Gary A, Gasperini M, Gloe J, Goldy J, Gore BB, Graybuck L, Greisman N, Haeseleer F, Halterman C, Haradon Z, Hastings SD, Helback O, Ho W, Hockemeyer D, Huang C, Huff S, Hunker A, Johansen N, Jones D, Juneau Z, Kalmbach B, Kannan M, Khem S, Kussick E, Kutsal R, Larsen R, Lee C, Lee AY, Leibly M, Lenz GH, Li S, Liang E, Lusk N, Madigan Z, Malloy J, Malone J, McCue R, Melchor J, Mollenkopf T, Moosman S, Morin E, Newman D, Ng L, Ngo K, Omstead V, Otto S, Oyama A, Pena N, Pham T, Phillips E, Pom CA, Potekhina L, Ransford S, Ray PL, Rette D, Reynoldson C, Rimorin C, Rocha D, Ruiz A, Sanchez REA, Sawyer L, Sedeno-Cortes A, Sevigny JP, Shapovalova N, Shepard N, Shulga L, Sigler AR, Siverts L, Soliman S, Somasundaram S, Staats B, Stewart K, Szelenyi E, Tieu M, Trader C, Tran A, van Velthoven CTJ, Walker M, Wang Y, Weed N, Wirthlin M, Wood T, Wynalda B, Yao Z, Zhou T, Ariza J, Dee N, Reding M, Ronellenfitch K, Mufti S, Sunkin SM, Smith KA, Esposito L, Waters J, Thyagarajan B, Yao S, Lein ES, Zeng H, Levi BP, Ngai J, Ting JT, Tasic B. Cell. 2025 May 16:S0092-8674(25)00513-6. doi: 10.1016/j.cell.2025.05.002. PubMed 40403729.
Backbone
  Vector backbone: scAAV
  Vector type: AAV
Growth in bacteria
  Bacterial resistance: Ampicillin, 100 μg/mL
  Growth temperature: 37°C
  Growth strain: NEB Stable
  Copy number: High Copy
Gene/Insert
  Gene/Insert name: SYFP2
  Species: Synthetic
  Promoter: minBG
  Cloning method: Gibson Cloning
Terms and licenses: Academic/Nonprofit Terms; Industry Terms: Not Available to Industry
Depositor comments: Please note: This plasmid contains a 22bp deletion and 3 nucleotide mutations in the Left ITR. These differences are not known to impact plasmid function.
How to cite: AiP11288 - scAAV-AiE0031m-minBG-SYFP2-WPRE3-BGHpA (Alias: CN1288) was a gift from Allen Institute for Brain Science & Boaz Levi (Addgene plasmid # 230175 ; http://n2t.net/addgene:230175 ; RRID:Addgene_230175)
